Addgene plasmid #241434: pAG480-GFP
Purpose: Overexpression of mouse ANK3 480 isoform with microexon E35a with N terminal flag tag
Depositing lab: Rui Yang & Chaolin Zhang. Depositing organization: Xi'an Jiaotong University. Publication: A neuron type-specific microexon in Ank3/ankyrin-G modulates calcium activity and neuronal excitability. Alam S, Dermentzaki G, Cabrera-Garcia D, Li M, Wang R, Campbell M, Balbo I, Phillips BL, Li M, Estrada J, Zazhytska M, Yeh YT, Min L, Rafikian E, Valenzuela E, Joseph B, Patel T, Ustianenko D, Lovett H, Feng H, Wang X, Brenner-Morton S, Lin CS, Waites CL, Wichterle H, Chen L, Yang M, Au E, Jovanovic M, Lomvardas S, Jenkins PM, Yang R, Kuo SH, Peng Y, Yang G, Harrison NL, Zhang C. Nat Commun. 2026 Feb 13;17(1):3173. doi: 10.1038/s41467-026-69486-x. PubMed 41688438.
Backbone
  Vector backbone: pCAGGS
  Vector type: Bacterial Expression
Growth in bacteria
  Bacterial resistance: Kanamycin, 50 μg/mL
  Growth temperature: 37°C
  Growth strain: DH5alpha
  Copy number: Unknown
Gene/Insert
  Gene/Insert name: Microexon E35a
  Species: M. musculus (mouse)
  Mutation: E35a (exon 35a)
  Tag / fusion protein: FLAG-tag (N terminal on insert)
  Cloning method: Gibson Cloning
  Sequencing primers: 5′ N/A
Terms and licenses: Academic/Nonprofit Terms; Industry Terms: Not Available to Industry
How to cite: pAG480-GFP was a gift from Rui Yang & Chaolin Zhang (Addgene plasmid # 241434 ; http://n2t.net/addgene:241434 ; RRID:Addgene_241434)
