[The description below was written by a language model from this plasmid's Addgene catalogue record and pLannotate feature annotations shown in this document.]
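Description:
pAG480-GFP is an 18.8 kb plasmid for overexpressing the giant 480 kDa isoform of mouse Ank3 (ankyrin-G) containing the neuron type-specific microexon E35a. The catalogue lists the backbone as pCAGGS and the vector type as bacterial expression, but the annotated features describe a mammalian expression construct. A CAG-type promoter (CMV enhancer, chicken β-actin promoter and a chimeric β-actin/β-globin intron) sits directly upstream of the ankyrin coding region. The plasmid is propagated in E. coli through a high-copy ColE1/pUC origin and selected with kanamycin. Resistance comes from a NeoR/KanR cassette driven by tandem bacterial (bla) and SV40 early promoters and terminated by an HSV TK poly(A) signal, so the same cassette could also support G418 selection in mammalian cells. An f1 origin is also present.

The Ank3 open reading frame accounts for most of the plasmid and runs across the numbering origin of the sequence record. The annotation software detected it as two fragments, one matched to mouse Ank3 and a much larger one matched to the human ANK3 reference. The human match most likely reflects database homology rather than a chimeric insert, since the record gives the species as mouse. The coding region ends at a short MCS remnant immediately followed by EGFP, a small SV40 large T antigen fragment and an SV40 poly(A) signal. This layout, together with the plasmid name, suggests a C-terminal EGFP fusion, although the record does not confirm that the two are in frame. The catalogue states an N-terminal FLAG tag, which is not separately annotated in the feature table, and neither is the microexon itself. The construct appears intended for examining how inclusion of E35a affects ankyrin-G function, which the associated study links to calcium activity and neuronal excitability.
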