Features (pLannotate 1.2.2; 16 found; start..end, strand, type, name):
   7802..7830    +  misc_feature   MCS (fragment): multiple cloning site
   7844..8563    +  CDS            EGFP: the original enhanced GFP (Yang et al., 1996) mammalian codon-optimized
   8580..8663    +  CDS            large T antigen (fragment): large T antigen from SV40 (simian virus 40)
   8686..8807    +  polyA_signal   SV40 poly(A) signal: SV40 polyadenylation signal
   8841..9269    -  rep_origin     f1 ori (sequence partly withheld): f1 bacteriophage origin of replication; arrow indicates direction of (+) strand synthesis
   9296..9400    +  promoter       AmpR promoter: bla
   9402..9759    +  promoter       SV40 promoter: SV40 enhancer and early promoter
   9794..10588   +  CDS            NeoR/KanR: aminoglycoside phosphotransferase from Tn5; aph(3')-II (or nptII); confers resistance to neomycin, kanamycin, and G418 (Geneticin®)
  10609..10761   +  CDS            ble (fragment): BLE_KLEPN - Experimental evidence at protein level: Swiss-Prot protein existence level 1. Binding protein with a strong affinity to the bleomycin family of antibiotics. Binds to CL990; an antimitotic-antibiotic compound. From Klebsiella pneumoniae.
  10820..10867   +  polyA_signal   HSV TK poly(A) signal: herpes simplex virus thymidine kinase polyadenylation signal (Cole and Stacy, 1985)
  11196..11784   +  rep_origin     ori: high-copy-number ColE1/pMB1/pBR322/pUC origin of replication
  11959..12262   +  enhancer       CMV enhancer: human cytomegalovirus immediate early enhancer
  12264..12540   +  promoter       chicken β-actin promoter: No description available
  12541..13557   +  intron         chimeric intron: chimera between introns from chicken β-actin and rabbit β-globin
  13729..14346   +  CDS            Ank3 (fragment): ANK3_MOUSE - Experimental evidence at protein level: Swiss-Prot protein existence level 1. Membrane-cytoskeleton linker. May participate in the maintenance/targeting of ion channels and cell adhesion molecules at the nodes of Ranvier and axonal initial segments (By similarity). In skeletal muscle, required for costamere localization of DMD and betaDAG1. Regulates KCNA1 channel activity in function of dietary Mg(2+) levels, and thereby contributes to the regulation of renal Mg(2+) reabsorption (PubMed:23903368). From Mus musculus (Mouse).
  16057..7801    +  CDS            ANK3 (fragment) (across the origin): ANK3_HUMAN - Experimental evidence at protein level: Swiss-Prot protein existence level 1. [Isoform 5]: May be part of a Golgi-specific membrane cytoskeleton in association with beta-spectrin. From Homo sapiens (Human).
>Addgene plasmid #241434 | pAG480-GFP | addgene full sequence | sequence record 495012 | Addgene NGS Result
AATTAACGGATGCAAAGCCACTGCCACATTACAGGACAAAATTTCTACACCCACAAATGCTGTGAGCTCG
GTGGTGAGCGCGGCCCCTGACACGGTGGAGAAAGCGCTCTCCACCACAACAGCCATGCCCTTTTCCCCAC
TCAGGTCTTACGTTTCCGCTGCAGCGCCCTCTGCTTTTCAGTCCCTTAGAGCTCCCTCTGCCAGTGCACT
CTACACCTCCCTCGGGCCTTCAGTAGCTGTTACTACCTCATCCGTAACTTCATCGATAATCACAGTGCCA
GTATACTCGGTAGTCAATGTTTTGCCAGAACCAGCATTGAAGAAACTTCCAGACTCTAACTCGCTCACAA
AATCGGCAGCGGCTTTGCTGTCGCCCATTAAAACATTGACTACGGAGACACGTCCTCAGCCCCATTTCAA
TCGAACGTCATCTCCCGTCAAGTCCTCTCTGTTCCTGGCATCCTCGGCCCTTAAGCCGTCAGTACCATCT
TCTTTATCTTCCAGTCAGGAGATCTTAAAAGATGTGGCCGAGATGAAGGAGGACCTCATGAGAATGACCG
CCATACTGCAGACGGATGTGCCTGAGGAGAAGCCATTCCAGACCGACCTCCCCCGAGAAGGGAGGATAGA
CGACGAAGAGCCTTTCAAAATCGTTGAGAAAGTGAAGGAAGACTTAGTCAAAGTCAGTGAGATACTCAAA
AAGGACGTGTGTGTCGAGAGCAAAGGGCCACCCAAGTCCCCAAAGAGTGACAAAGGACACTCTCCAGAAG
ATGACTGGACGGAATTTAGTTCTGAGGAAATACGAGAAGCCAGGCAGGCTGCTGCCAGTCACGCCCCATC
CCTGCCCGAGAGAGTACATGGAAAGGCCAACCTCACCAGAGTCATAGACTACCTGACCAATGACATCGGG
AGCAGTTCACTGACCAACTTAAAGTACAAGTTTGAAGAGGCTAAGAAGGAAGGAGAGGAGAGACAGAAGA
GAATTTTAAAGCCAGCCATGGCCTTGCAGGAGCATAAACTCAAAATGCCGCCAGCCTCCATGAGACCTTC
CACCTCCGAGAAGGAACTGTGCAAGATGGCGGACTCCTTTTTTGGAACAGATGCCATCCTAGAGTCTCCC
GATGACTTTTCTCAACATGACCAAGACAAAAGTCCCTTGTCCGACAGTGGCTTTGAAACCCGAAGTGAGA
AAACACCTTCAGCCCCCCAAAGTGCCGAGAGCACCGGCCCTAAGCCACTATTTCATGAAGTCCCCATCCC
CCCTGTCATCACAGAGACGAGAACTGAAGTAGTCCACGTGATCAGGAGCTACGAGCCCTCTACTGGGGAG
ATCCCCCAGTCCCAGCCAGAGGACCCCGTGTCTCCCAAACCTCCCCCTACATTTATGGAGTTGGAACCAA
AGCCCACCGCCCTTAGCATTAAGGAAAAAGTGAAAGCATTCCAAATGAAAGCCAGTAGCGAGGAAGAGGA
CCACAGTCGGGTTTTAAGCAAAGGCATGCGTGTCAAAGAAGAGACTCACATCACCACAACCACGAGGATG
GTGTATCACTCCCCGCCTGGCAGTGAGTGTGCCTCCGAGAGGATTGAGGAGACCATGTCAGTCCATGACA
TTATGAAGGCTTTTCAGTCCGGGCGAGACCCTTCCAAAGAGCTGGCGGGGCTGTTTGAACACAAGTCGGC
CATGTCTCCGGATGTTGCCAAGTCTGCTGCTGAGACCTCGGCCCAGCACGCAGAGAAGGACAACCAAATG
AAACCCAAACTGGAGCGTATTATAGAGGTCCACATCGAAAAAGGTAACCAAGCCGAACCCACTGAAGTCA
TTATTAGAGAGACCAAAAAGCATCCAGAGAAGGAAGTGTCTGTGTATCAGAAAGACTTATTATCCCGGGG
AAATATTAACTTAAAAGATTTTCTGCCAGAGAAGCACGATGCTTTCCCTTGCCCCGAGGAGCAGGGCCAG
CAAGAAGAGGAGGAGTTTGCCGCAGAAGAGTCCTTGCCTTCTTATCTGGAGTCTTCCAGAGTAAACACTC
CAGGGTCCCAAGAAGAAGATAGCCGCCCTAGTTCCGCACAGCTTCTGTCCGATGACTCTTATAAAACCCT
GAAGCTTCTGAGTCAGCACTCCGTAGAGTACCATGATGATGAGCTGTCAGACCTAAGAGGGGAGTCTTAC
AGGTTTGCCGAGAAAATGCTTCTCTCAGAAAAGCTAGATGTTTCTCACTCTGATACCGAGGAATCGGTGA
CAGACCATGCAGGACCCCCTAGCTCAGAGTTACAGGGGTCTGATAAGCGATCCAGAGAAAAAGTAGCCAC
TGCCCCCCCAAAAGAGATCCTCTCCAAAATCTATAAAGATGTGTCTGAAAATGGTATAGGGAGAGTGTCT
AAAGATGAGCATTTTGAGAAACTGACAGTGTTGCACTACGCGGGCAATGTCAGTGGTCCCAAACATACCA
TGTGGATGCATTTGTCCGAGGACAGACTAGACAGAGGTAGAGAGAAGCTGATGTATGAAGATAGGGTGGA
CAGGACCGTGAAGGAGGCAGAAGAGAAGTTGACCGAAGTGTCTCAATTTTTTCGTGACAAAACCGAGAAG
CTCAACGACGAACTGCAGTCCCCGGAGAAAAAGCCACGCCCCAAAAACGGCAAGGAATACTCTTCTCAGA
GTTCCACCAGCAGTAGCCCCGAGAAAGTGTTAACAGAACTGTTGGCATCCAACGATGAATGGGTTAAGGC
CAGGCAGCGCGGTCCAGATGGACAAGGTGTCCCGCAGGCTGAGGACAGGAAGGCACCCAGTGGGTCCAGC
AGCCCCGAGAAGAGGGTCCCTTCCCAACAGATTGAGGATGGCCAGCCTCCAGAGGAAGCCAAAAGAACTG
TCATTGCTCAGAGCAGGGGACAAGAAGGACCCCAGTCTGGATTTCAGCTCAAACAATCTAAACTCAGTTC
CATTAGATTAAAATTTGAACAAGGCGCACGGGCCAAAAGTAAGGATCATGAGGAAAAAAATCTGGACGGG
CCATCCCGAATCCCTGTAAAGAAAACTCAAGAAAACAAGCTGCCCACGCACCCAGGTTTTGCTAGAGAAA
AACAGCAGAAGGCTGTAGATCCCCCAGAGGAAAAAATGTCGGTGCAAAATGATGTTCTGATTTTCAGACC
TGAGCATGGCAAAAGCAGTGAGATGGTTGTGAGCGAATCTGGCTCCAGTGATGGCAAAAGCCACAGAACT
GAGATGTTAAGTAAGGCAACGCCTGACTTCTTTCCTGAGCAACAGGTTGAAGACTCAGCCTGTCCCATAA
CCTCAGATCTAGAGACCAAGGGACCATGGGACCGAAAGGTCTTTAGAACATGGGAAAGTTCTGGGGCCAA
TAACAATAAGGCTCAGAAAGAACAACTCTCTCACGTGCTCGTTCACGACATCAGAGAGAGTCACGTTGGT
CACCCTGACAGTAGCGAGAACGGTGACCCAAAGAATGATTTTATGTATGTGACTGAGAGAGAACACAAAA
TGTTAACGAACGGCTCTCTCTCAGAAATTAAAGAAATGAGTGTAAAGTCTCCCTCCAAGAAAGTGTTATA
CAGGGAATACATGGTTAAAGAAGGGGACCTTCCCAGCAGCACTCTCGACCCCCCCAGGAGAAGCGAGAGC
TCGGCAGCATCTCACACTCCCATCAGGGTCACAGATGAGAGGAGGATGCTGTCATCAAACATTCCTGATG
GGATTTGTGAGCAGACAACATTTCCAAAACAAGACCTGTCCCAAAGAGTGTCCCGGCCAAGTGTGAGCAA
AGGGGCAGTTGAGAGCCAGCACTTTAACTCCATAGACGATGAGAAAGTTACCTATTCCGAGATGAGCAAA
GTTTCCAAACGTCAGAGTTACGTAGGCCTATGCCCAGCTCTCGATGAAACCGAGACCTCTCCCACCAAAT
CTCCCGATTCCTTAGAGTTTAGCCCAGGGAAGGACTCTCCCTCTAGCGATGTGTTCGACCACGGTTCAAT
GGATGGGTTAGAGAAGGCTGAAGGAGGTAAAGAGATCAAAACCTTACCTGTTTATGTCAGCTTCGTGCAA
GTGGGGAAACAGTATGAAAAGGAACTCCAACAAGGAGGTGTGAAAAAAATCATCAGTCAGGAGTGTAAGA
CAGTGCAGGAAGCCAGGGGGACTTTCTATACCGCTAGACAGCAGAAGCAGCCTCCTTCTCCCCAGGGAAG
TCCAGAAGACGATACTCTAGAGCAAGTGTCCTTTCTAGACAGCTCTGGGAAGAGCCCTTTGACCCCAGAA
ACTCCCAGTTCCGAGGAAGTGAGTTATGAGTTCACGTCTAAGACGCCAGACTCACTCATAGCTTTTATAC
CAGGACAGCCCAGCCCAATTCCTGAGGTTTCTGAGGAGGAGGAGGAGGAGGAAGAGCCCAAAGCAGCCCC
ACTAAGGCAGGTGCCCGTGGAGAAGGAAACAGATCGTGATGTGAGCAAAGACTCTGTCCAAAGACCCAAA
TGCAACCGAGTGGCCTATATTGAGTTTCCTCCTCCTCCCCCCCTGGATGCCGACCAGATGGAGTCAGATA
AGAAACACGAGTATCTCCCCGACAGGGAGGTTGACATGATGGAAGTCAGCCTTCAGGATGAGTCTGACAA
GTACCAGTTGGCCGAGCCAGTCATCCGAGTGCAGCCCCCATCACCAGTCCCTCCTGGTGCCGATGCCAGT
GAGTCCAGCGATGACGAGTCCATGTATCAACCGGCCCCAGTTAAAAAATACACCTTCAAGCTGAAGGGAG
TGGACGAAGGGCAGAAAGACACAGCAAAATCCAAAACGGCCACCACAAAGGCTTCCAACCAGAAAGAGGT
GGAGAGTAACGGGAAAGAGAGTGAGTCTGGCCTTGACTCACCTCAGAATGAAACCGCTCAGAACGGAAAC
AACGACCAGTCTGTCACCGAGTGTTCCATCGCCACCACGGCCGAGTTTTCTCACGACACGGATGCCACAG
AGATAGACTCTCTGGATGGCTATGACCTGCAGGACGAGGATGACGGCCTAACAGAGAGCGACTCTAAACT
CCCGAGTCAAACTATAGACACCAAGAAGGATGTCTGGACGGAGGGCATTCTGAAGCCGGCCGACCGCTCT
TTCAGTCAGAGCAAACTGGAAGTTATTGAAGAGGAGGGGAAAGTGGGACTGGACGAAGAGAAACCATTAC
CTTCTAAAAGCTCGTCATCTGACCGAACCCCAGAGAAGGCTGATCCCAAGTCGGGGGCCCAGTTTTTCAC
CCTGGAAGGCAGACACCCGGACAGATCAGTGTTCCCTGATACTTACTTCAGTTACAAAGTTGATGAAGAA
TTTGCCACTCCCTTTAAAACAGTGGCGACCAAAGGTCTAGACTTTGACCCTTGGCCCAATAACCGAGGGG
ACAATGAAGTTTTTGATGGTAAATCCCGGGAAGATGACACTAAGCCATTTGGTCTGGCGGTGGACGACCG
CTCTCCGGCAACCACCCCTGACACAACGCCAGCCAGAACACCAACTGACGAAAGTACCCCAACTAGTGAG
CCTAACCCCTTCCCATTTCATGAAGGAAAAATGTTTGAGATGACCCGCAGTGGTGCAATTGACATGAGCA
AGAGAGATTTTGTGGAAGAGAGGCTCCAATTTTTCCAGATTGGTGAGCATACTCCTGAAGGGAAGTCAGG
GGCCCAGGGGGAAGGGGGTACGGTCACTGATACCCCACAGCCAGAGTCAGGGGACACCTCGGTAGACACC
AATCTAGAGAGAGATGTAGAGGCACCTACAGTCGACCCCAACCCCAGCATCCCGACCAATGGAGAGTGTC
AGGAAGGCACAGCCTGCAATGGCTGCCTGGAGAAGTCGGCAGCTGCCACTAACACCTCAAAAGTTGACCC
CAAGTCACGCACACCTATAAAAATGGGAATTTCTGCATCTACCATGACCATGAAGAAAGAAGGCTCTGGA
GACACAACAGATAAGACAGAGGCTGTGGTGACCAGTTATCAGGGATTAGAAAATGAAATCGTGAAAGAGA
TCTCAAGCGCACTCAATAGCCAGGTGGGCATTAGGCCCCAAGAGAAACACGATTTTCAAAAAGATAACTT
TAATAACAACAATAATCTGGATGCTTCCGCTATGCAGACAGATAACACCACAAGTCACATAGTTCTGACA
GGACGCGCTGCATCCACTTGTACCACAGAGAAAGCTAATCCAGTGAAAGGCTCAGGAAAGAGTCCAGGGA
CTCAAGGACGCTCCAGCAGAGATTCTCAGAAGGAACCAATAGGGGTTAGGCGGAAATCCAAGCTTCCCGT
AAAGGCCACCGCACCAAAAGATGTCTTCCCGCCAAACCATAAGCCAGACAGTAAAGCAGGTAAACTGAGG
CAGGTTGGTCAATATGAGAAAAACAAAGCCCTTCCTACTTCTTCATGTATAGATTCCAAGTCTCGAATTC
CAGTCAAAAACACACACAGGGAGAACCTAGTTTCAGTCAGAAAAGCATGCGCCACACAAAAGCGAGGGCA
GCCAGAGAAAGGCAAGGCCAAACAGCCTCCATCCAAGTTGCCAGTAAAGGTAAGATCCACCTGTGTCACC
GTCACCACCACCAACACCTCCACCACCACCACCACCACCACTACCACCACCGTTAAAGTTACAGAAAGTC
AGCGTAAGGAGGTATGTAAACATCCCATTGAATATTTTAAGGGAATTAGTGGCGAGACCCTAAAACTTGT
GGACCGCCTCACGGAAGAAGACAGAAAGATGCAATCGGAGTTGTCTGATGGGGAGGAAAGTACCTCAAGG
AGCACATCGCTGTCCGAGACTTCCCGGGGCGGCCAGCCTTCAGTTACCACGAAGTCTGCTAGAAATAAGA
GAACAGAGGCACCGCCCTTAAAATCAAAGAGAGGAAAGAGCTGCAGTAGGAGGACTGTTCCACAGAGTCC
TTGTGAGCGGACGGATATCAGGATGGCAATAGTAGCCGATCACCTGGGACTTAGTTGGACAGAGCTGGCA
AGGGAACTGAATTTTTCAGTGGATGAAATCAACCAAATACGAGTGGAAAATCCCAATTCTTTAATTTCTC
AGAGCTTCATGTTATTAAAAAAGTGGGTGACGAGAGACGGGAAGAATGCCACAACTGATGCCTTAACTTC
GGTCTTAACAAAAATTAACCGAATAGACATAGTAACTCTGCTGGAAGGACCAATATTTGATTATGGGAAT
ATTTCAGGCACCAGAAGCTTTGCAGATGAAAACAATGTTTTCCATGACCCAGTTGATGGTTGGCAGAACG
AGACGCCAAGTGGAAGCCTAGAGTCCCCGGCGCAAGCGCGAAGAATAACCGGTGGGTTACTGGACCGTCT
GGACGACAGCTCTGACCAGGTTCGGGATCCCATTACCTCATACCTCACAGGAGAAGCTGGGAAGTTCGAA
GCAAACGGAAACCACGCAGAAGTCATTCCAGAAGCAAAGGCCAAGGCCTACTTTCCTGAATCCCAAAACG
ATATAGGGAAACAGAGCATCAAGGAGAACTTGAAACCAAAAACACACGGATGTGGTCGCGCTGAGGAACC
AGTGTCGCCCCTCACAGCCTACCAGAAATCTCTAGAAGAAACCAGCAAGCTTGTCATAGAAGACGCACCT
AAACCCTGTGTGCCTGTCGGCATGAAAAAGATGACCAGGACTCCGGCTGACGGCAAAGCCAGGCTCAACC
TCCAGGAAGAGGAGGGGTCCGCCAGGTCAGAGCCTAAGCAGGGAGAAGGCTATAAGGTGAAAACAAAGAA
GGAAATCCGGAATGTGGAGAAGAAAGCCCACCAGTCGACGGTACCGCGGGCCCGGGATCCACCGGTCGCC
ACCATGGTGAGCAAGGGCGAGGAGCTGTTCACCGGGGTGGTGCCCATCCTGGTCGAGCTGGACGGCGACG
TAAACGGCCACAAGTTCAGCGTGTCCGGCGAGGGCGAGGGCGATGCCACCTACGGCAAGCTGACCCTGAA
GTTCATCTGCACCACCGGCAAGCTGCCCGTGCCCTGGCCCACCCTCGTGACCACCCTGACCTACGGCGTG
CAGTGCTTCAGCCGCTACCCCGACCACATGAAGCAGCACGACTTCTTCAAGTCCGCCATGCCCGAAGGCT
ACGTCCAGGAGCGCACCATCTTCTTCAAGGACGACGGCAACTACAAGACCCGCGCCGAGGTGAAGTTCGA
GGGCGACACCCTGGTGAACCGCATCGAGCTGAAGGGCATCGACTTCAAGGAGGACGGCAACATCCTGGGG
CACAAGCTGGAGTACAACTACAACAGCCACAACGTCTATATCATGGCCGACAAGCAGAAGAACGGCATCA
AGGTGAACTTCAAGATCCGCCACAACATCGAGGACGGCAGCGTGCAGCTCGCCGACCACTACCAGCAGAA
CACCCCCATCGGCGACGGCCCCGTGCTGCTGCCCGACAACCACTACCTGAGCACCCAGTCCGCCCTGAGC
AAAGACCCCAACGAGAAGCGCGATCACATGGTCCTGCTGGAGTTCGTGACCGCCGCCGGGATCACTCTCG
GCATGGACGAGCTGTACAAGTAAAGCGGCCGCGACTCTAGATCATAATCAGCCATACCACATTTGTAGAG
GTTTTACTTGCTTTAAAAAACCTCCCACACCTCCCCCTGAACCTGAAACATAAAATGAATGCAATTGTTG
TTGTTAACTTGTTTATTGCAGCTTATAATGGTTACAAATAAAGCAATAGCATCACAAATTTCACAAATAA
AGCATTTTTTTCACTGCATTCTAGTTGTGGTTTGTCCAAACTCATCAATGTATCTTAAGGCGTAAATTGT
AAGCGTTAATATTTTGTTAAAATTCGCGTTAAATTTTTGTTAAATCAGCTCATTTTTTAACCAATAGGCC
GAAATCGGCAAAATCCCTTATAAATCAAAAGAATAGACCGAGATAGGGTTGAGTGTTGTTCCAGTTTGGA
ACAAGAGTCCACTATTAAAGAACGTGGACTCCAACGTCAAAGG
[49 nt withheld, positions 9004-9052]
T
[91 nt withheld, positions 9054-9144]
G
[124 nt withheld, positions 9146-9269]
CAGGTGGCACTTTTCGGGGAAATGTGCGCGGAACCCCTATTTGTTTATTTTTCTAAATACATTCAAATAT
GTATCCGCTCATGAGACAATAACCCTGATAAATGCTTCAATAATATTGAAAAAGGAAGAGTCCTGAGGCG
GAAAGAACCAGCTGTGGAATGTGTGTCAGTTAGGGTGTGGAAAGTCCCCAGGCTCCCCAGCAGGCAGAAG
TATGCAAAGCATGCATCTCAATTAGTCAGCAACCAGGTGTGGAAAGTCCCCAGGCTCCCCAGCAGGCAGA
AGTATGCAAAGCATGCATCTCAATTAGTCAGCAACCATAGTCCCGCCCCTAACTCCGCCCATCCCGCCCC
TAACTCCGCCCAGTTCCGCCCATTCTCCGCCCCATGGCTGACTAATTTTTTTTATTTATGCAGAGGCCGA
GGCCGCCTCGGCCTCTGAGCTATTCCAGAAGTAGTGAGGAGGCTTTTTTGGAGGCCTAGGCTTTTGCAAA
GATCGATCAAGAGACAGGATGAGGATCGTTTCGCATGATTGAACAAGATGGATTGCACGCAGGTTCTCCG
GCCGCTTGGGTGGAGAGGCTATTCGGCTATGACTGGGCACAACAGACAATCGGCTGCTCTGATGCCGCCG
TGTTCCGGCTGTCAGCGCAGGGGCGCCCGGTTCTTTTTGTCAAGACCGACCTGTCCGGTGCCCTGAATGA
ACTGCAAGACGAGGCAGCGCGGCTATCGTGGCTGGCCACGACGGGCGTTCCTTGCGCAGCTGTGCTCGAC
GTTGTCACTGAAGCGGGAAGGGACTGGCTGCTATTGGGCGAAGTGCCGGGGCAGGATCTCCTGTCATCTC
ACCTTGCTCCTGCCGAGAAAGTATCCATCATGGCTGATGCAATGCGGCGGCTGCATACGCTTGATCCGGC
TACCTGCCCATTCGACCACCAAGCGAAACATCGCATCGAGCGAGCACGTACTCGGATGGAAGCCGGTCTT
GTCGATCAGGATGATCTGGACGAAGAGCATCAGGGGCTCGCGCCAGCCGAACTGTTCGCCAGGCTCAAGG
CGAGCATGCCCGACGGCGAGGATCTCGTCGTGACCCATGGCGATGCCTGCTTGCCGAATATCATGGTGGA
AAATGGCCGCTTTTCTGGATTCATCGACTGTGGCCGGCTGGGTGTGGCGGACCGCTATCAGGACATAGCG
TTGGCTACCCGTGATATTGCTGAAGAGCTTGGCGGCGAATGGGCTGACCGCTTCCTCGTGCTTTACGGTA
TCGCCGCTCCCGATTCGCAGCGCATCGCCTTCTATCGCCTTCTTGACGAGTTCTTCTGAGCGGGACTCTG
GGGTTCGAAATGACCGACCAAGCGACGCCCAACCTGCCATCACGAGATTTCGATTCCACCGCCGCCTTCT
ATGAAAGGTTGGGCTTCGGAATCGTTTTCCGGGACGCCGGCTGGATGATCCTCCAGCGCGGGGATCTCAT
GCTGGAGTTCTTCGCCCACCCTAGGGGGAGGCTAACTGAAACACGGAAGGAGACAATACCGGAAGGAACC
CGCGCTATGACGGCAATAAAAAGACAGAATAAAACGCACGGTGTTGGGTCGTTTGTTCATAAACGCGGGG
TTCGGTCCCAGGGCTGGCACTCTGTCGATACCCCACCGAGACCCCATTGGGGCCAATACGCCCGCGTTTC
TTCCTTTTCCCCACCCCACCCCCCAAGTTCGGGTGAAGGCCCAGGGCTCGCAGCCAACGTCGGGGCGGCA
GGCCCTGCCATAGCCTCAGGTTACTCATATATACTTTAGATTGATTTAAAACTTCATTTTTAATTTAAAA
GGATCTAGGTGAAGATCCTTTTTGATAATCTCATGACCAAAATCCCTTAACGTGAGTTTTCGTTCCACTG
AGCGTCAGACCCCGTAGAAAAGATCAAAGGATCTTCTTGAGATCCTTTTTTTCTGCGCGTAATCTGCTGC
TTGCAAACAAAAAAACCACCGCTACCAGCGGTGGTTTGTTTGCCGGATCAAGAGCTACCAACTCTTTTTC
CGAAGGTAACTGGCTTCAGCAGAGCGCAGATACCAAATACTGTTCTTCTAGTGTAGCCGTAGTTAGGCCA
CCACTTCAAGAACTCTGTAGCACCGCCTACATACCTCGCTCTGCTAATCCTGTTACCAGTGGCTGCTGCC
AGTGGCGATAAGTCGTGTCTTACCGGGTTGGACTCAAGACGATAGTTACCGGATAAGGCGCAGCGGTCGG
GCTGAACGGGGGGTTCGTGCACACAGCCCAGCTTGGAGCGAACGACCTACACCGAACTGAGATACCTACA
GCGTGAGCTATGAGAAAGCGCCACGCTTCCCGAAGGGAGAAAGGCGGACAGGTATCCGGTAAGCGGCAGG
GTCGGAACAGGAGAGCGCACGAGGGAGCTTCCAGGGGGAAACGCCTGGTATCTTTATAGTCCTGTCGGGT
TTCGCCACCTCTGACTTGAGCGTCGATTTTTGTGATGCTCGTCAGGGGGGCGGAGCCTATGGAAAAACGC
CAGCAACGCGGCCTTTTTACGGTTCCTGGCCTTTTGCTGGCCTTTTGCTCACATGTTCTTTCCTGCGTTA
TCCCCTGATTCTGTGGATAACCGTATTACCGCCATGCATTAGTTATTAATAGTAATCAATTACGGGGTCA
TTAGTTCATAGCCCATATATGGAGTTCCGCGTTACATAACTTACGGTAAATGGCCCGCCTGGCTGACCGC
CCAACGACCCCCGCCCATTGACGTCAATAATGACGTATGTTCCCATAGTAACGCCAATAGGGACTTTCCA
TTGACGTCAATGGGTGGAGTATTTACGGTAAACTGCCCACTTGGCAGTACATCAAGTGTATCATATGCCA
AGTACGCCCCCTATTGACGTCAATGACGGTAAATGGCCCGCCTGGCATTATGCCCAGTACATGACCTTAT
GGGACTTTCCTACTTGGCAGTACATCTACGTATTAGTCATCGCTATTACCATGGTCGAGGTGAGCCCCAC
GTTCTGCTTCACTCTCCCCATCTCCCCCCCCTCCCCACCCCCAATTTTGTATTTATTTATTTTTTAATTA
TTTTGTGCAGCGATGGGGGCGGGGGGGGGGGGGGGCGCGCGCCAGGCGGGGCGGGGCGGGGCGAGGGGCG
GGGCGGGGCGAGGCGGAGAGGTGCGGCGGCAGCCAATCAGAGCGGCGCGCTCCGAAAGTTTCCTTTTATG
GCGAGGCGGCGGCGGCGGCGGCCCTATAAAAAGCGAAGCGCGCGGCGGGCGGGAGTCGCTGCGCGCTGCC
TTCGCCCCGTGCCCCGCTCCGCCGCCGCCTCGCGCCGCCCGCCCCGGCTCTGACTGACCGCGTTACTCCC
ACAGGTGAGCGGGCGGGACGGCCCTTCTCCTCCGGGCTGTAATTAGCGCTTGGTTTAATGACGGCTTGTT
TCTTTTCTGTGGCTGCGTGAAAGCCTTGAGGGGCTCCGGGAGGGCCCTTTGTGCGGGGGGAGCGGCTCGG
GGGGTGCGTGCGTGTGTGTGTGCGTGGGGAGCGCCGCGTGCGGCTCCGCGCTGCCCGGCGGCTGTGAGCG
CTGCGGGCGCGGCGCGGGGCTTTGTGCGCTCCGCAGTGTGCGCGAGGGGAGCGCGGCCGGGGGCGGTGCC
CCGCGGTGCGGGGGGGGCTGCGAGGGGAACAAAGGCTGCGTGCGGGGTGTGTGCGTGGGGGGGTGAGCAG
GGGGTGTGGGCGCGTCGGTCGGGCTGCAACCCCCCCTGCACCCCCCTCCCCGAGTTGCTGAGCACGGCCC
GGCTTCGGGTGCGGGGCTCCGTACGGGGCGTGGCGCGGGGCTCGCCGTGCCGGGCGGGGGGTGGCGGCAG
GTGGGGGTGCCGGGCGGGGCGGGGCCGCCTCGGGCCGGGGAGGGCTCGGGGGAGGGGCGCGGCGGCCCCC
GGAGCGCCGGCGGCTGTCGAGGCGCGGCGAGCCGCAGCCATTGCCTTTTATGGTAATCGTGCGAGAGGGC
GCAGGGACTTCCTTTGTCCCAAATCTGTGCGGAGCCGAAATCTGGGAGGCGCCGCCGCACCCCCTCTAGC
GGGCGCGGGGCGAAGCGGTGCGGCGCCGGCAGGAAGGAAATGGGCGGGGAGGGCCTTCGTGCGTCGCCGC
GCCGCCGTCCCCTTCTCCCTCTCCAGCCTCGGGGCTGTCCGCGGGGGGACGGCTGCCTTCGGGGGGGACG
GGGCAGGGCGGGGTTCGGCTTCTGGCGTGTGACCGGCGGCTCTAGAGCCTCTGCTAACCATGTTCATGCC
TTCTTCTTTTTCCTACAGCTCCTGGGCAACGTGCTGGTTATTGTGCTGTCTCATCATTTTGGCAAAGAAT
TCATGGCTCATGCCGCCTCCCAGTTAAAGAAAAACAGGGATTTAGAAATCAATGCGGAAGAAGAGACCGA
GAAAAAAAAGAAGCACCGTAAACGGTCCCGGGATCGCAAGAAAAAGTCGGATGCCAATGCAAGTTACTTG
AGAGCAGCTCGGGCGGGGCACCTGGAAAAGGCCCTTGACTACATCAAAAATGGAGTGGACGTCAACATCT
GTAACCAGAATGGGTTGAATGCGCTCCATCTTGCTTCCAAAGAAGGCCATGTGGAAGTGGTCTCCGAGCT
GCTGCAGAGAGAAGCCAACGTCGATGCAGCCACAAAGAAAGGAAACACAGCCTTACACATCGCATCCTTG
GCTGGACAAGCGGAAGTGGTCAAGGTCTTGGTTACGAACGGAGCGAACGTCAACGCACAGTCTCAGAATG
GCTTCACGCCGCTGTATATGGCGGCCCAGGAGAACCACCTGGAAGTCGTCAGGTTTCTTCTGGACAATGG
TGCCAGCCAAAGCCTGGCTACAGAGGATGGCTTCACGCCATTGGCCGTGGCTCTTCAACAAGGTCACGAC
CAAGTCGTATCCCTCCTGCTCGAGAACGACACGAAGGGAAAAGTGCGCCTCCCAGCCCTCCACATCGCGG
CCCGGAAAGATGACACCAAAGCGGCAGCTCTGCTCCTACAGAACGACACCAATGCAGACATAGAGTCAAA
GATGGTGGTGAATAGAGCAACTGAGAGTGGCTTCACCTCACTCCACATAGCTGCCCACTACGGGAATATC
AATGTGGCCACGTTGCTGTTAAACCGAGCGGCTGCCGTGGACTTCACCGCACGGAATGACATCACTCCTT
TGCATGTTGCCTCGAAACGGGGAAACGCAAATATGGTAAAGCTGTTGCTCGACCGGGGTGCGAAGATCGA
CGCCAAGACCAGGGACGGTCTGACCCCGCTGCACTGCGGGGCGAGAAGTGGCCACGAGCAGGTGGTAGAG
ATGTTGCTGGACAGAGCCGCCCCCATCCTTTCGAAAACCAAGAATGGACTGTCCCCACTGCACATGGCCA
CACAAGGAGACCATTTAAACTGCGTCCAACTCCTCCTCCAGCACAACGTGCCCGTGGATGACGTCACCAA
CGACTACCTGACCGCCCTCCACGTGGCGGCCCACTGCGGCCATTACAAAGTTGCCAAGGTTCTTTTGGAT
AAGAAAGCTAACCCCAATGCCAAAGCCCTGAATGGCTTCACCCCTCTCCATATCGCCTGCAAAAAGAACC
GAATCCGAGTAATGGAACTCCTTTTGAAGCACGGTGCATCTATTCAAGCCGTAACCGAGTCGGGCCTTAC
CCCAATCCATGTCGCTGCCTTCATGGGACATGTAAATATCGTGTCACAGCTAATGCATCATGGAGCCTCC
CCAAACACCACCAACGTGAGAGGAGAAACAGCATTGCATATGGCGGCTCGGTCGGGGCAAGCAGAAGTGG
TGCGGTATTTGGTACAAGATGGAGCTCAGGTAGAAGCAAAAGCTAAGGATGACCAGACCCCACTCCACAT
TTCAGCCCGACTCGGGAAGGCTGACATAGTGCAACAACTGTTACAGCAAGGAGCGTCCCCGAATGCAGCA
ACAACTTCCGGGTACACCCCCCTTCACCTTTCGGCCAGAGAGGGGCATGAGGATGTAGCTGCCTTCCTTC
TGGACCATGGAGCATCTTTATCCATAACAACAAAGAAGGGATTCACGCCTCTGCATGTGGCTGCAAAGTA
TGGGAAGCTTGAAGTGGCAAGTCTCCTGCTGCAGAAGAGTGCGTCTCCTGATGCCGCTGGGAAGAGCGGG
CTAACTCCACTGCATGTAGCAGCACATTACGATAATCAGAAAGTGGCCCTTCTGCTTTTGGACCAGGGAG
CCTCACCCCACGCAGCTGCAAAGAACGGTTATACGCCACTGCACATCGCCGCCAAGAAGAACCAGATGGA
CATAGCCACGTCCCTGCTGGAGTACGGTGCTGATGCAAACGCCGTTACCCGGCAAGGGATTGCGTCCGTC
CACCTTGCAGCGCAGGAAGGGCACGTGGACATGGTGTCGCTGCTCCTCAGTAGAAATGCGAACGTCAACT
TGAGCAATAAGAGCGGCCTCACCCCACTCCACCTGGCGGCTCAAGAAGACCGAGTGAACGTGGCTGAGGT
CCTTGTCAACCAAGGGGCCCACGTGGATGCACAGACAAAGATGGGCTACACGCCGCTCCATGTGGGCTGT
CACTATGGAAACATCAAAATAGTCAATTTTCTGCTGCAGCATTCTGCGAAAGTTAATGCCAAGACAAAGA
ATGGATACACGCCACTGCACCAGGCAGCCCAGCAGGGCCACACACACATCATCAACGTCCTGCTCCAGAA
CAACGCTTCCCCCAATGAACTCACTGTGAATGGGAACACAGCCCTGGCCATCGCCCGACGCCTTGGCTAC
ATCTCGGTGGTTGACACCCTAAAGGTCGTGACAGAGGAAATTATGACCACCACTACCATCACGGAGAAGC
ACAAAATGAATGTCCCAGAAACAATGAATGAAGTCCTCGACATGTCAGACGATGAAGTTGGTAAAGCCAG
CGCCCCCGAAAAGCTCAGTGATGGGGAATATATCTCAGATGGTGAAGAAGGTGAAGATGCCATCACAGGG
GACACTGACAAGTATCTCGGGCCACAGGACCTCAAGGAGCTGGGCGATGACTCCCTGCCTGCCGAGGGCT
ATGTGGGCTTCAGTCTCGGAGCCCGTTCTGCCAGCCTTCGCTCCTTCAGTTCGGATAGGTCCTACACCCT
GAACAGAAGCTCCTATGCGCGGGACAGCATGATGATCGAGGAGCTTCTGGTGCCATCCAAAGAGCAGCAC
CTTCCATTCACGAGGGAGTTTGACTCCGACTCCCTCAGACACTACAGTTGGGCAGCAGACACACTGGACA
ATGTGAACCTGGTCTCCAGCCCTGTGCATTCTGGGTTTCTGGTTAGCTTTATGGTGGACGCGAGAGGGGG
CTCCATGCGAGGAAGCCGCCACCACGGGATGCGGATCATCATCCCTCCGCGCAAGTGTACGGCCCCCACC
CGCATCACTTGCCGCCTGGTAAAGAGACATAAACTGGCCAACCCACCCCCCATGGTGGAAGGAGAGGGAT
TAGCCAGTAGGCTGGTAGAAATGGGTCCTGCGGGGGCACAATTTTTAGGCCCGGTCATAGTGGAAATCCC
TCATTTTGGGTCCATGAGAGGAAAGGAGAGGGAACTCATTGTCCTCCGGAGCGAGAACGGAGAGACCTGG
AAGGAACACCAGTTTGACAGCAAAAACGAAGACCTCTCGGAGCTCCTCAATGGCATGGACGAAGAACTTG
ACAGCCCAGAAGAGTTGGGCACAAAGCGCATCTGCAGAATCATCACGAAGGATTTCCCCCAGTATTTCGC
TGTGGTTTCCCGGATTAAGCAGGAAAGCAACCAGATTGGTCCCGAAGGTGGGATTCTGAGCAGCACCACG
GTCCCCCTCGTCCAGGCGTCTTTCCCAGAGGGTGCCTTAACCAAAAGGATCCGTGTGGGTCTGCAGGCTC
AGCCCGTACCAGAGGAGACTGTGAAAAAGATCCTTGGAAACAAAGCAACGTTTAGCCCAATTGTCACGGT
GGAGCCGAGGAGGAGGAAATTCCATAAGCCGATCACCATGACCATCCCGGTGCCCCCACCCTCGGGAGAA
GGCGTGTCCAATGGGTACAAGGGGGACACCACGCCCAGCCTGCGACTCCTCTGCAGCATTACAGGAGGGA
CCTCGCCGGCTCAGTGGGAAGACATCACAGGCACAACCCCGCTGACCTTCATAAAGGACTGTGTGTCTTT
CACAACCAATGTTTCAGCCAGGTTCTGGCTGGCGGACTGCCATCAGGTGTTAGAAACCGTAGGGCTAGCC
TCGCAGCTGTACAGAGAGTTGATATGTGTCCCCTACATGGCCAAGTTTGTTGTTTTTGCCAAAACAAACG
ACCCAGTGGAATCCTCCCTAAGGTGCTTCTGTATGACAGACGACAGAGTGGACAAAACCCTGGAGCAGCA
GGAGAATTTCGAGGAGGTTGCCAGAAGCAAAGACATCGAGGTTCTGGAAGGAAAGCCCATCTATGTTGAT
TGCTATGGAAACCTGGCTCCTCTGACCAAAGGAGGGCAGCAGCTTGTTTTTAACTTCTATTCTTTCAAAG
AAAACAGACTGCCATTTTCCATCAAGGTTAGAGACACCAGCCAAGAGCCCTGCGGCCGTCTGTCTTTCCT
GAAGGAGCCGAAAACAACAAAAGGATTACCCCAAACGGCTGTTTGCAACTTAAATATTACTCTACCGGCG
CATAAAAAGGCTGAGAAGGCAGACAGACGCCAGAGCTTCACATCCCTAGCCTTACGTAAGCGCTACAGCT
ACTTGACTGAGCCCAGCATGAAAACAGTTGAACGGAGTTCAGGAACAGCAAGATCCCTTCCCACTACTTA
TTCACACAAGCCATTCTTTTCTACAAGACCATACCAGTCCTGGACTACGACTCCACTCACAGTGCCCGGG
CCGGCCAAATCAGGCTCCTTATCCAGCTCCCCCTCTAACACGCCGTCAGCGTCTCCGTTAAAATCCATAT
GGTCTGTTTCAACGCCTTCTCCGATCAAATCCACGCTAGGCGCCTCAACTACGTCATCAGTCAAATCCAT
TAGTGATGTCGCCTCTCCAATAAGGTCTTTCCGGACAATTTCTTCGCCAATAAGAACGGTGGCATCGCCG
TCTCCATACAATACCCAAGTTGCCTCTGGTACCCTTGGGAGGGTTCCCACCATCACAGAGGCCACACCTA
TAAAGGGGCTGGCTCCCAACTCAACTTTGTCCTCTCGAACTTCTCCTGTGACGACCGCAGGGTCTCTGTT
GGAGAGGTCGTCCATCACCATGACACCCCCTGCCTCCCCCAAAGCCAACATCACCATGTATTCCTCCAGC
TTGCCATTTAAGTCCATTATCACGTCAGCGGCACCGCTGATCTCCTCCCCTTTAAAGTCAGTGGTGTCTC
CGACCAAGTCTGCAGCTGATGTCATCTCAACAGCTAAAGCTGCGATGGCATCGACTCTCTCCTCCCCCTT
AAAGCAGATGTCTGGACATGCAGAAGTAGCGCTAGTCAATGGGTCTGTTTCTCCTCTGAAGTATCCTTCC
TCTTCCGCTTT
